Addgene plasmid #231338: pNDGG038
Purpose: Terminator; BEVA2.0 T12m terminator with DF extension for CIDAR MoClo Golden Gate Assembly, DF module. Cloned via BpiI GG Assembly of PCR amplicon into POGG006, SpR.
Depositing lab: Barney Geddes. Depositing organization: North Dakota State University. Publication: BEVA2.0: modular assembly of golden gate-compatible vectors with expanded utility for genetic engineering. Geddes BA, Williamson R, Schumacher J, Ardi A, Levin G, Cervenka E, Huang R, diCenzo G. Can J Microbiol. 2025 Jan 1;71:1-13. doi: 10.1139/cjm-2024-0246. PubMed 39919271.
Backbone
  Vector backbone: Unknown
  Vector type: Bacterial Expression
Growth in bacteria
  Bacterial resistance: Spectinomycin, 50 μg/mL
  Growth temperature: 37°C
  Growth strain: DH5alpha
  Copy number: High Copy
Gene/Insert
  Gene/Insert name: BEVA2.0 T12m terminator with DF extension for CIDAR MoClo Golden Gate Assembly, DF module.
  Species: Synthetic
  Cloning method: Golden Gate
Terms and licenses: Academic/Nonprofit Terms; Industry Terms: Not Available to Industry
How to cite: pNDGG038 was a gift from Barney Geddes (Addgene plasmid # 231338 ; http://n2t.net/addgene:231338 ; RRID:Addgene_231338)
