[The description below was written by a language model from this plasmid's Addgene catalogue record and pLannotate feature annotations shown in this document.]
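Description:
pNDGG038 is a small (about 2.8 kb) high-copy bacterial part plasmid from the BEVA2.0 modular vector-assembly toolkit. It carries a synthetic terminator module for Golden Gate cloning. The vector backbone is listed as unknown, but the purpose field states that the part was made by BpiI Golden Gate assembly of a PCR amplicon into the acceptor plasmid POGG006. The plasmid replicates in E. coli from a ColE1/pMB1/pUC-type origin. It is selected with spectinomycin through an aadA aminoglycoside adenylyltransferase gene, and an AmpR (bla) promoter annotated upstream on the same strand probably drives this marker.

The payload is the BEVA2.0 "T12m" terminator with a "DF extension", formatted as a DF module for CIDAR MoClo. This naming presumably refers to flanking fusion sites D and F, which would let the part be released by a type IIS enzyme and ligated directionally into that position of a multi-part assembly. The automated annotation does not label T12m itself. It does detect a phage lambda t0 transcription terminator in the insert region, which may be part of the module, but the record does not confirm this.

The other hits are short fragments: pieces of an M13 origin, lacZα, lacI, an RSF origin and aacC1, plus a T7 promoter. These look like remnants of the acceptor backbone or of source sequences and are unlikely to be functional elements. Although catalogued as a bacterial expression vector, the plasmid expresses no gene of interest. It serves as a storage and donor plasmid that supplies a terminator when building custom Golden Gate-compatible BEVA vectors for bacterial genetic engineering.
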