Features (pLannotate 1.2.2; 10 found; start..end, strand, type, name):
      3..134     -  rep_origin     M13 ori (fragment): M13 bacteriophage origin of replication; arrow indicates direction of (+) strand synthesis
    155..311     -  CDS            lacZα (fragment): LacZα fragment of β-galactosidase; lacZ fragment
    320..338     +  promoter       T7 promoter: promoter for bacteriophage T7 RNA polymerase
    543..637     +  terminator     lambda t0 terminator: transcription terminator from phage lambda
    692..739     -  CDS            lacI (fragment): lac repressor; lacI; The lac repressor binds to the lac operator to inhibit transcription in E. coli. This inhibition can be relieved by adding lactose or isopropyl-β-D-thiogalactopyranoside (IPTG).
    776..816     -  rep_origin     RSF ori (fragment): Plasmids containing the RSF 1030 origin of replication can be propagated in E. coli cells that contain additional plasmids with compatible origins.
    894..1482    -  rep_origin     ori: high-copy-number ColE1/pMB1/pBR322/pUC origin of replication
   1659..2447    -  CDS            aadA: S3AD_ECOLX - Experimental evidence at protein level: Swiss-Prot protein existence level 1. Mediates bacterial resistance to the antibiotics streptomycin and spectinomycin. From Escherichia coli.
   2454..2510    -  CDS            aacC1 (fragment): AACC1_PSEAI - Experimental evidence at protein level: Swiss-Prot protein existence level 1. Responsible for gentamicin resistance and has a limited substrate range. From Pseudomonas aeruginosa.
   2667..2771    -  promoter       AmpR promoter: bla
>Addgene plasmid #231338 | pNDGG038 | addgene full sequence | sequence record 472130 | Addgene NGS Result
CTAAATTGTAAGCGTTAATATTTTGTTAAAATTCGCGTTAAATTTTTGTTAAATCAGCTCATTTTTTAAC
CAATAGGCCGAAATCGGCAAAATCCCTTATAAATCAAAAGAATAGACCGAGATAGGGTTGAGTGGCCGCT
ACAGGGCGCTCCCATTCGCCATTCAGGCTGCGCAACTGTTGGGAAGGGCGTTTCGGTGCGGGCCTCTTCG
CTATTACGCCAGCTGGCGAAAGGGGGATGTGCTGCAAGGCGATTAAGTTGGGTAACGCCAGGGTTTTCCC
AGTCACGACGTTGTAAAACGACGGCCAGTGAGCGCGACGTAATACGACTCACTATAGGGCGAATTGAGTG
AAGGCCGTCAAGGCCTAGGCGCGCCACACTCTGTGCGTCTCATGCCTGCCCGGCCGCTTCTAGAGACTAG
TGGGTCTCAAGGTTTCAGCCAAAAAACTTAAGACCGCCGGTCTTGTCCACTACCTTGCAGTAATGCGGTG
GACAGGATCGGCGGTTTTCTTTTCTCTTCTCAACGCTTGAGACCGGGACTTGGACTCCTGTTGATAGATC
CAGTAATGACCTCAGAACTCCATCTGGATTTGTTCAGAACGCTCGGTTGCCGCCGGGCGTTTTTTATTGG
TGAGAATCCAGGCAATGAGACGCACGAAGTGATTAATTAACTGGCCTCATGGGCCTTCACTTCACTGCCC
GCTTTCCAGTCGGGAAACCTGTCGTGCCAGCTGCATTAACATGGTCATAGCTGTTTCCTTGCGTATTGGG
CGCTCTCCGCTTCCTCGCTCACTGACTCGCTGCGCTCGGTCGTTCGGGTAAAGCCTGGGGTGCCTAATGA
GCAAAAGGCCAGCAAAAGGCCAGGAACCGTAAAAAGGCCGCGTTGCTGGCGTTTTTCCATAGGCTCCGCC
CCCCTGACGAGCATCACAAAAATCGACGCTCAAGTCAGAGGTGGCGAAACCCGACAGGACTATAAAGATA
CCAGGCGTTTCCCCCTGGAAGCTCCCTCGTGCGCTCTCCTGTTCCGACCCTGCCGCTTACCGGATACCTG
TCCGCCTTTCTCCCTTCGGGAAGCGTGGCGCTTTCTCATAGCTCACGCTGTAGGTATCTCAGTTCGGTGT
AGGTCGTTCGCTCCAAGCTGGGCTGTGTGCACGAACCCCCCGTTCAGCCCGACCGCTGCGCCTTATCCGG
TAACTATCGTCTTGAGTCCAACCCGGTAAGACACGACTTATCGCCACTGGCAGCAGCCACTGGTAACAGG
ATTAGCAGAGCGAGGTATGTAGGCGGTGCTACAGAGTTCTTGAAGTGGTGGCCTAACTACGGCTACACTA
GAAGAACAGTATTTGGTATCTGCGCTCTGCTGAAGCCAGTTACCTTCGGAAAAAGAGTTGGTAGCTCTTG
ATCCGGCAAACAAACCACCGCTGGTAGCGGTGGTTTTTTTGTTTGCAAGCAGCAGATTACGCGCAGAAAA
AAAGGATCTCAAGAAGATCCTTTGATCTTTTCTACGGGGTCTGACGCTCAGTGGAACGAAAACTCACGTT
AAGGGATTTTGGTCATGAGATTATCAAAAAGGATCTTCACCTAGATCCTTTTAAATTAAAAATGAAGTTT
TAAATCAATCTAAAGTATATATGAGTAAACTTGGTCTGACAGTTATTATTTACCCACCACTTTGGTAATT
TCGCCTTTCACGTAATGCACAAATTCTTCCAGCTGATCCGCACGGCTGGCCAGACGATCTTCTTCCTGGC
CCAGATACGCCTGACGCGCTTCCAGAATCACCGGCTGATACTGCGCCGGCAGACGTTCCATGGCCCAATC
CGCCGCCACATCTTTCGGCGCAATTTTGCCGGTCACCGCGCTATACCAAATACGGCTCAGGGTCAGCACC
ACGTTGCGTTCATCACCCGCCCAATCCGGCGGGCTGTTCCACAGGGTCAGGGTTTCGTTCAGCGCTTCAA
ACAGGTCCTGTTCCGGCACCGGATCAAACAGTTCTTCCGCTGCCGGACCAACCAGCGCCACGCTATGTTC
ACGCGCTTTGGTCAGCAGAATGGCCAGATCGATATCAATGGTCGCCGGTTCAAAAATGCCGGCCAGAATA
TCGTTACGCTGCCATTCGCCAAACTGCAGCTCACGTTTCGCCGGATAACGCCACGGAATAATGTCATCAT
GCACCACGATGGTCACTTCCACCGCACGCAGAATTTCGCTTTCACCCGGGCTCGCGCTGGTTTCCAGCAG
ATCGTTAATCAGCGCACGACGGGTGGTTTCATCCAGACGCACGGTCACGGTCACCAGCAGATCAATATCG
CTATGCGGTTTCAGGCCGCCATCCACCGCGCTGCCATACAGATGCACGGCCAGCAGGGTCGGTTCCAGAT
GACGTTCAATCACGCCCACCACTTCAGACAGCTGGGTGCTCACTTCCGCAATCACCGCTTCACGCATAAT
GTTCAGTTTGGTTTTCGGACGGCTGCCCTGCTGGGTCACATCGTTGCTGCTCCACAGCATCAGGCAACGG
CCCACCGCATAACGCGCCTGCTGTTTGCTCGCACGCGGCATGCTCTGCACGCCAAAAAAGCAATCATAGC
ACGCCATAAACACCGCCACCGCACCATTACCGCCGCTACGTTCGGTCAGGGTACGGCTCCAATTACGGCT
ACGCATACTCTTCCTTTTTCAATATTATTGAAGCATTTATCAGGGTTATTGTCTCATGAGCGGATACATA
TTTGAATGTATTTAGAAAAATAAACAAATAGGGGTTCCGCGCACATTTCCCCGAAAAGTGCCAC
